>Addgene plasmid #207217 | pFUW-TetO-IKZF3 | addgene full sequence | sequence record 414894 | Addgene NGS Result
CGATGTACGGGCCAGATATACGCGTTGACATTGATTATTGACTAGTTATTAATAGTAATCAATTACGGGG
TCATTAGTTCATAGCCCATATATGGAGTTCCGCGTTACATAACTTACGGTAAATGGCCCGCCTGGCTGAC
CGCCCAACGACCCCCGCCCATTGACGTCAATAATGACGTATGTTCCCATAGTAACGCCAATAGGGACTTT
CCATTGACGTCAATGGGTGGAGTATTTACGGTAAACTGCCCACTTGGCAGTACATCAAGTGTATCATATG
CCAAGTACGCCCCCTATTGACGTCAATGACGGTAAATGGCCCGCCTGGCATTATGCCCAGTACATGACCT
TATGGGACTTTCCTACTTGGCAGTACATCTACGTATTAGTCATCGCTATTACCATGGTGATGCGGTTTTG
GCAGTACATCAATGGGCGTGGATAGCGGTTTGACTCACGGGGATTTCCAAGTCTCCACCCCATTGACGTC
AATGGGAGTTTGTTTTGGCACCAAAATCAACGGGACTTTCCAAAATGTCGTAACAACTCCGCCCCATTGA
CGCAAATGGGCGGTAGGCGTGTACGGTGGGAGGTCTATATAAGCAGCGCGTTTTGCCTGTACTGGGTCTC
TCTGGTTAGACCAGATCTGAGCCTGGGAGCTCTCTGGCTAACTAGGGAACCCACTGCTTAAGCCTCAATA
AAGCTTGCCTTGAGTGCTTCAAGTAGTGTGTGCCCGTCTGTTGTGTGACTCTGGTAACTAGAGATCCCTC
AGACCCTTTTAGTCAGTGTGGAAAATCTCTAGCAGTGGCGCCCGAACAGGGACTTGAAAGCGAAAGGGAA
ACCAGAGGAGCTCTCTCGACGCAGGACTCGGCTTGCTGAAGCGCGCACGGCAAGAGGCGAGGGGCGGCGA
CTGGTGAGTACGCCAAAAATTTTGACTAGCGGAGGCTAGAAGGAGAGAGATGGGTGCGAGAGCGTCAGTA
TTAAGCGGGGGAGAATTAGATCGCGATGGGAAAAAATTCGGTTAAGGCCAGGGGGAAAGAAAAAATATAA
ATTAAAACATATAGTATGGGCAAGCAGGGAGCTAGAACGATTCGCAGTTAATCCTGGCCTGTTAGAAACA
TCAGAAGGCTGTAGACAAATACTGGGACAGCTACAACCATCCCTTCAGACAGGATCAGAAGAACTTAGAT
CATTATATAATACAGTAGCAACCCTCTATTGTGTGCATCAAAGGATAGAGATAAAAGACACCAAGGAAGC
TTTAGACAAGATAGAGGAAGAGCAAAACAAAAGTAAGACCACCGCACAGCAAGCGGCCGCTGATCTTCAG
ACCTGGAGGAGGAGATATGAGGGACAATTGGAGAAGTGAATTATATAAATATAAAGTAGTAAAAATTGAA
CCATTAGGAGTAGCACCCACCAAGGCAAAGAGAAGAGTGGTGCAGAGAGAAAAAAGAGCAGTGGGAATAG
GAGCTTTGTTCCTTGGGTTCTTGGGAGCAGCAGGAAGCACTATGGGCGCAGCGTCAATGACGCTGACGGT
ACAGGCCAGACAATTATTGTCTGGTATAGTGCAGCAGCAGAACAATTTGCTGAGGGCTATTGAGGCGCAA
CAGCATCTGTTGCAACTCACAGTCTGGGGCATCAAGCAGCTCCAGGCAAGAATCCTGGCTGTGGAAAGAT
ACCTAAAGGATCAACAGCTCCTGGGGATTTGGGGTTGCTCTGGAAAACTCATTTGCACCACTGCTGTGCC
TTGGAATGCTAGTTGGAGTAATAAATCTCTGGAACAGATTTGGAATCACACGACCTGGATGGAGTGGGAC
AGAGAAATTAACAATTACACAAGCTTAATACACTCCTTAATTGAAGAATCGCAAAACCAGCAAGAAAAGA
ATGAACAAGAATTATTGGAATTAGATAAATGGGCAAGTTTGTGGAATTGGTTTAACATAACAAATTGGCT
GTGGTATATAAAATTATTCATAATGATAGTAGGAGGCTTGGTAGGTTTAAGAATAGTTTTTGCTGTACTT
TCTATAGTGAATAGAGTTAGGCAGGGATATTCACCATTATCGTTTCAGACCCACCTCCCAACCCCGAGGG
GACCCGACAGGCCCGAAGGAATAGAAGAAGAAGGTGGAGAGAGAGACAGAGACAGATCCATTCGATTAGT
GAACGGATCGGCACTGCGTGCGCCAATTCTGCAGACAAATGGCAGTATTCATCCACAATTTTAAAAGAAA
AGGGGGGATTGGGGGGTACAGTGCAGGGGAAAGAATAGTAGACATAATAGCAACAGACATACAAACTAAA
GAATTACAAAAACAAATTACAAAAATTCAAAATTTTCGGGTTTATTACAGGGACAGCAGAGATCCAGTTT
GGTTAGATCTCGAGTTTACCACTCCCTATCAGTGATAGAGAAAAGTGAAAGTCGAGTTTACCACTCCCTA
TCAGTGATAGAGAAAAGTGAAAGTCGAGTTTACCACTCCCTATCAGTGATAGAGAAAAGTGAAAGTCGAG
TTTACCACTCCCTATCAGTGATAGAGAAAAGTGAAAGTCGAGTTTACCACTCCCTATCAGTGATAGAGAA
AAGTGAAAGTCGAGTTTACCACTCCCTATCAGTGATAGAGAAAAGTGAAAGTCGAGTTTACCACTCCCTA
TCAGTGATAGAGAAAAGTGAAAGTCGAGCTCGGTACCCGGGTCGAGGTAGGCGTGTACGGTGGGAGGCCT
ATATAAGCAGAGCTCGTTTAGTGAACCGTCAGATCGCCTGGAGACGCCATCCACGCTGTTTTGACCTCCA
TAGAAGACACCGGGACCGATCCAGCCTCCGCGGCCCCGAATTCATGGAAGATATACAAACAAATGCGGAA
CTGAAAAGCACTCAGGAGCAGTCTGTGCCCGCAGAAAGTGCAGCGGTTTTGAATGACTACAGTTTAACCA
AATCTCATGAAATGGAAAATGTGGACAGTGGAGAAGGCCCAGCCAATGAAGATGAAGACATAGGAGATGA
TTCAATGAAAGTGAAAGATGAATACAGTGAAAGAGATGAGAATGTTTTAAAGTCAGAACCCATGGGAAAT
GCAGAAGAGCCTGAAATCCCTTACAGCTATTCAAGAGAATATAATGAATATGAAAACATTAAGTTGGAGA
GACATGTTGTCTCATTCGATAGTAGCAGGCCAACCAGTGGAAAGATGAACTGCGATGTGTGTGGATTATC
CTGCATCAGCTTCAATGTCTTAATGGTTCATAAGCGAAGCCATACTGGTGAACGCCCATTCCAGTGTAAT
CAGTGTGGGGCATCTTTTACTCAGAAAGGTAACCTCCTCCGCCACATTAAACTGCACACAGGGGAAAAAC
CTTTTAAGTGTCACCTCTGCAACTATGCATGCCAAAGAAGAGATGCGCTCACGGGGCATCTTAGGACACA
TTCTGTGGAGAAACCCTACAAATGTGAGTTTTGTGGAAGGAGTTACAAGCAGAGAAGTTCCCTTGAGGAG
CACAAGGAGCGCTGCCGTACATTTCTTCAGAGCACTGACCCAGGGGACACTGCAAGTGCGGAGGCAAGAC
ACATCAAAGCAGAGATGGGAAGTGAAAGAGCTCTCGTACTGGACAGATTAGCAAGCAATGTGGCAAAACG
AAAAAGCTCAATGCCTCAGAAATTCATTGGTGAGAAGCGCCACTGCTTTGATGTCAACTATAATTCAAGT
TACATGTATGAGAAAGAGAGTGAGCTCATACAGACCCGCATGATGGACCAAGCCATCAATAACGCCATCA
GCTATCTTGGCGCCGAAGCCCTGCGCCCCTTGGTCCAGACACCGCCTGCTCCCACCTCGGAGATGGTTCC
AGTTATCAGCAGCATGTATCCCATAGCCCTCACCCGGGCTGAGATGTCAAACGGTGCCCCTCAAGAGCTG
GAAAAGAAAAGCATCCACCTTCCAGAGAAGAGCGTGCCTTCTGAGAGAGGCCTCTCTCCCAACAATAGTG
GCCACGACTCCACGGACACTGACAGCAACCATGAAGAACGCCAGAATCACATCTATCAGCAAAATCACAT
GGTCCTGTCTCGGGCCCGCAATGGGATGCCACTTCTGAAGGAGGTTCCCCGCTCTTACGAACTCCTCAAG
CCCCCGCCCATCTGCCCAAGAGACTCCGTCAAAGTGATCAACAAGGAAGGGGAGGTGATGGATGTGTATC
GGTGTGACCACTGCCGCGTCCTCTTCCTGGACTATGTGATGTTCACGATTCACATGGGCTGCCACGGCTT
CCGTGACCCTTTCGAGTGTAACATGTGTGGATATCGAAGCCATGATCGGTATGAGTTCTCGTCTCACATA
GCCAGAGGAGAACACAGAGCCCTGCTGAAGTGAGAATTCGATATCAAGCTTATCGATAATCAACCTCTGG
ATTACAAAATTTGTGAAAGATTGACTGGTATTCTTAACTATGTTGCTCCTTTTACGCTATGTGGATACGC
TGCTTTAATGCCTTTGTATCATGCTATTGCTTCCCGTATGGCTTTCATTTTCTCCTCCTTGTATAAATCC
TGGTTGCTGTCTCTTTATGAGGAGTTGTGGCCCGTTGTCAGGCAACGTGGCGTGGTGTGCACTGTGTTTG
CTGACGCAACCCCCACTGGTTGGGGCATTGCCACCACCTGTCAGCTCCTTTCCGGGACTTTCGCTTTCCC
CCTCCCTATTGCCACGGCGGAACTCATCGCCGCCTGCCTTGCCCGCTGCTGGACAGGGGCTCGGCTGTTG
GGCACTGACAATTCCGTGGTGTTGTCGGGGAAATCATCGTCCTTTCCTTGGCTGCTCGCCTGTGTTGCCA
CCTGGATTCTGCGCGGGACGTCCTTCTGCTACGTCCCTTCGGCCCTCAATCCAGCGGACCTTCCTTCCCG
CGGCCTGCTGCCGGCTCTGCGGCCTCTTCCGCGTCTTCGCCTTCGCCCTCAGACGAGTCGGATCTCCCTT
TGGGCCGCCTCCCCGCATCGATACCGTCGACCTCGAGACCTAGAAAAACATGGAGCAATCACAAGTAGCA
ATACAGCAGCTACCAATGCTGATTGTGCCTGGCTAGAAGCACAAGAGGAGGAGGAGGTGGGTTTTCCAGT
CACACCTCAGGTACCTTTAAGACCAATGACTTACAAGGCAGCTGTAGATCTTAGCCACTTTTTAAAAGAA
AAGGGGGGACTGGAAGGGCTAATTCACTCCCAACGAAGACAAGATATCCTTGATCTGTGGATCTACCACA
CACAAGGCTACTTCCCTGATTGGCAGAACTACACACCAGGGCCAGGGATCAGATATCCACTGACCTTTGG
ATGGTGCTACAAGCTAGTACCAGTTGAGCAAGAGAAGGTAGAAGAAGCCAATGAAGGAGAGAACACCCGC
TTGTTACACCCTGTGAGCCTGCATGGGATGGATGACCCGGAGAGAGAAGTATTAGAGTGGAGGTTTGACA
GCCGCCTAGCATTTCATCACATGGCCCGAGAGCTGCATCCGGACTGTACTGGGTCTCTCTGGTTAGACCA
GATCTGAGCCTGGGAGCTCTCTGGCTAACTAGGGAACCCACTGCTTAAGCCTCAATAAAGCTTGCCTTGA
GTGCTTCAAGTAGTGTGTGCCCGTCTGTTGTGTGACTCTGGTAACTAGAGATCCCTCAGACCCTTTTAGT
CAGTGTGGAAAATCTCTAGCAGGGCCCGTTTAAACCCGCTGATCAGCCTCGACTGTGCCTTCTAGTTGCC
AGCCATCTGTTGTTTGCCCCTCCCCCGTGCCTTCCTTGACCCTGGAAGGTGCCACTCCCACTGTCCTTTC
CTAATAAAATGAGGAAATTGCATCGCATTGTCTGAGTAGGTGTCATTCTATTCTGGGGGGTGGGGTGGGG
CAGGACAGCAAGGGGGAGGATTGGGAAGACAATAGCAGGCATGCTGGGGATGCGGTGGGCTCTATGGCTT
CTGAGGCGGAAAGAACCAGCTGGGGCTCTAGGGGGTATCCCC
[124 nt withheld, positions 5993-6116]
C
[91 nt withheld, positions 6118-6208]
A
[49 nt withheld, positions 6210-6258]
CCTTTGACGTTGGAGTCCACGTTCTTT
[37 nt withheld, positions 6286-6322]
ACCCTATCTCGGTCTATTCTTTTGATTTATAAGGGATTTTGCCGATTTCGGCCTATTGGTTAAAAAATGA
GCTGATTTAACAAAAATTTAACGCGAATTAATTCTGTGGAATGTGTGTCAGTTAGGGTGTGGAAAGTCCC
CAGGCTCCCCAGCAGGCAGAAGTATGCAAAGCATGCATCTCAATTAGTCAGCAACCAGGTGTGGAAAGTC
CCCAGGCTCCCCAGCAGGCAGAAGTATGCAAAGCATGCATCTCAATTAGTCAGCAACCATAGTCCCGCCC
CTAACTCCGCCCATCCCGCCCCTAACTCCGCCCAGTTCCGCCCATTCTCCGCCCCATGGCTGACTAATTT
TTTTTATTTATGCAGAGGCCGAGGCCGCCTCTGCCTCTGAGCTATTCCAGAAGTAGTGAGGAGGCTTTTT
TGGAGGCCTAGGCTTTTGCAAAAAGCTCCCGGGAGCTTGTATATCCATTTTCGGATCTGATCAGCACGTG
TTGACAATTAATCATCGGCATAGTATATCGGCATAGTATAATACGACAAGGTGAGGAACTAAACCATGGC
CAAGTTGACCAGTGCCGTTCCGGTGCTCACCGCGCGCGACGTCGCCGGAGCGGTCGAGTTCTGGACCGAC
CGGCTCGGGTTCTCCCGGGACTTCGTGGAGGACGACTTCGCCGGTGTGGTCCGGGACGACGTGACCCTGT
TCATCAGCGCGGTCCAGGACCAGGTGGTGCCGGACAACACCCTGGCCTGGGTGTGGGTGCGCGGCCTGGA
CGAGCTGTACGCCGAGTGGTCGGAGGTCGTGTCCACGAACTTCCGGGACGCCTCCGGGCCGGCCATGACC
GAGATCGGCGAGCAGCCGTGGGGGCGGGAGTTCGCCCTGCGCGACCCGGCCGGCAACTGCGTGCACTTCG
TGGCCGAGGAGCAGGACTGACACGTGCTACGAGATTTCGATTCCACCGCCGCCTTCTATGAAAGGTTGGG
CTTCGGAATCGTTTTCCGGGACGCCGGCTGGATGATCCTCCAGCGCGGGGATCTCATGCTGGAGTTCTTC
GCCCACCCCAACTTGTTTATTGCAGCTTATAATGGTTACAAATAAAGCAATAGCATCACAAATTTCACAA
ATAAAGCATTTTTTTCACTGCATTCTAGTTGTGGTTTGTCCAAACTCATCAATGTATCTTATCATGTCTG
TATACCGTCGACCTCTAGCTAGAGCTTGGCGTAATCATGGTCATAGCTGTTTCCTGTGTGAAATTGTTAT
CCGCTCACAATTCCACACAACATACGAGCCGGAAGCATAAAGTGTAAAGCCTGGGGTGCCTAATGAGTGA
GCTAACTCACATTAATTGCGTTGCGCTCACTGCCCGCTTTCCAGTCGGGAAACCTGTCGTGCCAGCTGCA
TTAATGAATCGGCCAACGCGCGGGGAGAGGCGGTTTGCGTATTGGGCGCTCTTCCGCTTCCTCGCTCACT
GACTCGCTGCGCTCGGTCGTTCGGCTGCGGCGAGCGGTATCAGCTCACTCAAAGGCGGTAATACGGTTAT
CCACAGAATCAGGGGATAACGCAGGAAAGAACATGTGAGCAAAAGGCCAGCAAAAGGCCAGGAACCGTAA
AAAGGCCGCGTTGCTGGCGTTTTTCCATAGGCTCCGCCCCCCTGACGAGCATCACAAAAATCGACGCTCA
AGTCAGAGGTGGCGAAACCCGACAGGACTATAAAGATACCAGGCGTTTCCCCCTGGAAGCTCCCTCGTGC
GCTCTCCTGTTCCGACCCTGCCGCTTACCGGATACCTGTCCGCCTTTCTCCCTTCGGGAAGCGTGGCGCT
TTCTCATAGCTCACGCTGTAGGTATCTCAGTTCGGTGTAGGTCGTTCGCTCCAAGCTGGGCTGTGTGCAC
GAACCCCCCGTTCAGCCCGACCGCTGCGCCTTATCCGGTAACTATCGTCTTGAGTCCAACCCGGTAAGAC
ACGACTTATCGCCACTGGCAGCAGCCACTGGTAACAGGATTAGCAGAGCGAGGTATGTAGGCGGTGCTAC
AGAGTTCTTGAAGTGGTGGCCTAACTACGGCTACACTAGAAGAACAGTATTTGGTATCTGCGCTCTGCTG
AAGCCAGTTACCTTCGGAAAAAGAGTTGGTAGCTCTTGATCCGGCAAACAAACCACCGCTGGTAGCGGTG
GTTTTTTTGTTTGCAAGCAGCAGATTACGCGCAGAAAAAAAGGATCTCAAGAAGATCCTTTGATCTTTTC
TACGGGGTCTGACGCTCAGTGGAACGAAAACTCACGTTAAGGGATTTTGGTCATGAGATTATCAAAAAGG
ATCTTCACCTAGATCCTTTTAAATTAAAAATGAAGTTTTAAATCAATCTAAAGTATATATGAGTAAACTT
GGTCTGACAGTTACCAATGCTTAATCAGTGAGGCACCTATCTCAGCGATCTGTCTATTTCGTTCATCCAT
AGTTGCCTGACTCCCCGTCGTGTAGATAACTACGATACGGGAGGGCTTACCATCTGGCCCCAGTGCTGCA
ATGATACCGCGAGACCCACGCTCACCGGCTCCAGATTTATCAGCAATAAACCAGCCAGCCGGAAGGGCCG
AGCGCAGAAGTGGTCCTGCAACTTTATCCGCCTCCATCCAGTCTATTAATTGTTGCCGGGAAGCTAGAGT
AAGTAGTTCGCCAGTTAATAGTTTGCGCAACGTTGTTGCCATTGCTACAGGCATCGTGGTGTCACGCTCG
TCGTTTGGTATGGCTTCATTCAGCTCCGGTTCCCAACGATCAAGGCGAGTTACATGATCCCCCATGTTGT
GCAAAAAAGCGGTTAGCTCCTTCGGTCCTCCGATCGTTGTCAGAAGTAAGTTGGCCGCAGTGTTATCACT
CATGGTTATGGCAGCACTGCATAATTCTCTTACTGTCATGCCATCCGTAAGATGCTTTTCTGTGACTGGT
GAGTACTCAACCAAGTCATTCTGAGAATAGTGTATGCGGCGACCGAGTTGCTCTTGCCCGGCGTCAATAC
GGGATAATACCGCGCCACATAGCAGAACTTTAAAAGTGCTCATCATTGGAAAACGTTCTTCGGGGCGAAA
ACTCTCAAGGATCTTACCGCTGTTGAGATCCAGTTCGATGTAACCCACTCGTGCACCCAACTGATCTTCA
GCATCTTTTACTTTCACCAGCGTTTCTGGGTGAGCAAAAACAGGAAGGCAAAATGCCGCAAAAAAGGGAA
TAAGGGCGACACGGAAATGTTGAATACTCATACTCTTCCTTTTTCAATATTATTGAAGCATTTATCAGGG
TTATTGTCTCATGAGCGGATACATATTTGAATGTATTTAGAAAAATAAACAAATAGGGGTTCCGCGCACA
TTTCCCCGAAAAGTGCCACCTGACGTCGACGGATCGGGAGATCTCCCGATCCCCTATGGTGCACTCTCAG
TACAATCTGCTCTGATGCCGCATAGTTAAGCCAGTATCTGCTCCCTGCTTGTGTGTTGGAGGTCGCTGAG
TAGTGCGCGAGCAAAATTTAAGCTACAACAAGGCAAGGCTTGACCGACAATTGCATGAAGAATCTGCTTA
GGGTTAGGCGTTTTGCGCTGCTTCG
Features (pLannotate 1.2.2; 32 found; start..end, strand, type, name):
     27..406     +  enhancer       CMV enhancer: human cytomegalovirus immediate early enhancer
    407..606     +  promoter       CMV promoter: human cytomegalovirus (CMV) immediate early promoter
    624..804     +  LTR            5' LTR (truncated): truncated 5' long terminal repeat (LTR) from HIV-1
    851..976     +  misc_feature   HIV-1 Ψ: packaging signal of human immunodeficiency virus type 1
    960..1323    +  CDS            HIV-1 gag (fragment): gag protein from human immunodeficiency virus 1; gag
   1469..1702    +  misc_feature   RRE: The Rev response element (RRE) of HIV-1 allows for Rev-dependent mRNA export from the nucleus to the cytoplasm.
   2079..2179    +  CDS            Rev (fragment): human immunodeficiency virus 1 (HIV-1) Rev protein; rev; enhances nuclear export of unspliced and incompletely spliced viral mRNAs
   2229..2346    +  misc_feature   cPPT/CTS: central polypurine tract and central termination sequence of HIV-1
   2403..2673    +  protein_bind   tetracycline response element: contains seven copies of the tetracycline operator tetO tetracycline repressor TetR
   2684..2701    +  misc_feature   MCS (fragment): pUC18/19 multiple cloning site
   2706..2744    +  promoter       minimal CMV promoter: human cytomegalovirus (CMV) immediate early promoter
   2844..4370    +  CDS            IKZF3: IKZF3_HUMAN - Also known as ZNFN1A3. Experimental evidence at protein level: Swiss-Prot protein existence level 1. Transcription factor that plays an important role in the regulation of lymphocyte differentiation. Plays an essential role in regulation of B-cell differentiation, proliferation and maturation to an effector state. Involved in regulating BCL2 expression and controlling apoptosis in T-cells in an IL2-dependent manner. From Homo sapiens (Human).
   4374..4398    +  misc_feature   MCS (fragment): pBluescript multiple cloning site
   4398..4986    +  misc_feature   WPRE: woodchuck hepatitis virus posttranscriptional regulatory element
   4923..5504    +  CDS            nef (fragment): NEF_HV1H2 - Experimental evidence at protein level: Swiss-Prot protein existence level 1. Extracellular Nef protein targets CD4(+) T-lymphocytes for apoptosis by interacting with CXCR4 surface receptors. From Human immunodeficiency virus type 1 group M subtype B (isolate HXB2) (HIV-1).
   5511..5691    +  LTR            5' LTR (truncated): truncated 5' long terminal repeat (LTR) from HIV-1
   5723..5947    +  polyA_signal   bGH poly(A) signal: bovine growth hormone polyadenylation signal
   5951..5972    +  promoter       SV40 promoter (fragment): SV40 enhancer and early promoter
   5993..6421    +  rep_origin     f1 ori (sequence partly withheld): f1 bacteriophage origin of replication; arrow indicates direction of (+) strand synthesis
   6435..6764    +  promoter       SV40 promoter: SV40 enhancer and early promoter
   6812..6859    +  promoter       EM7 promoter: synthetic bacterial promoter&nbsp
   6878..7252    +  CDS            BleoR: antibiotic-binding protein; Sh ble from Streptoalloteichus hindustanus; confers resistance to bleomycin, phleomycin, and Zeocin™
   7262..7387    +  CDS            ble (fragment): BLE_KLEPN - Experimental evidence at protein level: Swiss-Prot protein existence level 1. Binding protein with a strong affinity to the bleomycin family of antibiotics. Binds to CL990; an antimitotic-antibiotic compound. From Klebsiella pneumoniae.
   7382..7503    +  polyA_signal   SV40 poly(A) signal: SV40 polyadenylation signal
   7576..7592    -  protein_bind   lac operator: The lac repressor binds to the lac operator to inhibit transcription in E. coli. This inhibition can be relieved by adding lactose or isopropyl-β-D-thiogalactopyranoside (IPTG). lac repressor encoded by lacI
   7600..7630    -  promoter       lac promoter: promoter for the E. coli lac operon
   7645..7666    -  protein_bind   CAP binding site: CAP binding activates transcription in the presence of cAMP. E. coli catabolite activator protein
   7679..7771    -  CDS            lacI (fragment): lac repressor; lacI; The lac repressor binds to the lac operator to inhibit transcription in E. coli. This inhibition can be relieved by adding lactose or isopropyl-β-D-thiogalactopyranoside (IPTG).
   7954..8542    -  rep_origin     ori: high-copy-number ColE1/pMB1/pBR322/pUC origin of replication
   8713..9573    -  CDS            AmpR: β-lactamase; bla; confers resistance to ampicillin, carbenicillin, and related antibiotics
   9574..9678    -  promoter       AmpR promoter: bla
   9737..9789    -  misc_feature   bom (fragment): basis of mobility region from pBR322
