[The description below was written by a language model from this plasmid's Addgene catalogue record and pLannotate feature annotations shown in this document.]
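Description:
pFUW-TetO-IKZF3 is an HIV-1-based lentiviral transfer plasmid for doxycycline-inducible expression of human IKZF3 (AIOLOS), an Ikaros-family transcription factor involved in lymphocyte differentiation, in mammalian cells. It is built on the pFUW-TetO backbone and is propagated in E. coli through a high-copy ColE1/pUC-type origin with ampicillin selection. An f1 origin is also present. Outside the viral region, the backbone carries an SV40/EM7-driven bleomycin/Zeocin resistance cassette with an SV40 polyadenylation signal. Because this cassette lies beyond the 3' LTR, it would not be transferred with the packaged genome.

Upstream of the viral region, a CMV enhancer/promoter is fused to a truncated 5' LTR and drives transcription of the viral genomic RNA in packaging cells. This is followed by the Ψ packaging signal with a gag fragment, the Rev response element for Rev-dependent nuclear export, and the cPPT/CTS. The payload is the IKZF3 coding sequence of about 1.5 kb, cloned at EcoRI sites downstream of a tetracycline response element with seven tetO repeats joined to a minimal CMV promoter. The "CMV" promoter listed in the catalogue entry therefore corresponds to this Tet-responsive minimal promoter. No epitope tag or reporter is annotated. A WPRE after the insert enhances transcript stability and expression, and it is followed by the truncated 3' LTR and a bGH polyadenylation signal.

No tetracycline transactivator is annotated, so induction requires one, such as rtTA, to be supplied separately. The associated publication concerns screening transcription factors that underlie dendritic cell diversity, which is consistent with use of this vector for enforced, inducible transcription factor expression in transduced cells.
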