Addgene plasmid #207217: pFUW-TetO-IKZF3
Purpose: doxycycline-inducible expression of Human IKZF3 in mammalian cells
Depositing lab: Filipe Pereira. Depositing organization: Center for Neuroscience and Cell Biology, University of Coimbra. Publication: Anchored screening identifies transcription factor blueprints underlying dendritic cell diversity and subset-specific anti-tumor immunity. Henriques-Oliveira L, Altman AR, Kurochkin I, Ascic E, Halitzki E, Matei A, Pértiga-Cabral D, Ulmert I, Holst S, Nair MS, Cunha PP, Park S, Vergani S, Kharas MG, Yuan J, Lahl K, Rosa FF, Pires CF, Pereira C-F. Immunity. 58, 1-20. October 2025. 10.1016/j.immuni.2025.08.001.
Backbone
  Vector backbone: pFUW-TetO
  Vector type: Mammalian Expression, Lentiviral
Growth in bacteria
  Bacterial resistance: Ampicillin, 100 μg/mL
  Growth temperature: 37°C
  Growth strain: NEB Stable
  Copy number: High Copy
Gene/Insert
  Gene/Insert name: pFUW-TetO-IKZF3 (alt name: AIOLOS)
  Species: H. sapiens (human)
  Insert size (bp): 1530
  GenBank ID: NM_012481.4
  Promoter: CMV
  Entrez Gene: IKZF3 (a.k.a. AIO, AIOLOS, IMD84, ZNFN1A3)
  Cloning method: Restriction Enzyme; 5′ cloning site EcoRI (unknown if destroyed); 3′ cloning site EcoRI (unknown if destroyed)
  Sequencing primers: 5′ TCCACGCTGTTTTGACCTCC
Terms and licenses: Academic/Nonprofit Terms; Industry Terms: Not Available to Industry
How to cite: pFUW-TetO-IKZF3 was a gift from Filipe Pereira (Addgene plasmid # 207217 ; http://n2t.net/addgene:207217 ; RRID:Addgene_207217)
